Addgene plasmid #127498: pcDNA3.1/NDUFS2 T58A/myc-His
Purpose: Expresses myc-tagged NDUFS2/T58A in mammalian cells
Depositing lab: Shashi Jain & Dieter Wolf. Depositing organization: Sanford Burnham Prebys Medical Discovery Institute. Publication: Metabolic targeting of cancer by a ubiquinone uncompetitive inhibitor of mitochondrial complex I. Jain S, Hu C, Kluza J, Ke W, Tian G, Giurgiu M, Bleilevens A, Campos AR, Charbono A, Stickeler E, Maurer J, Holinski-Feder E, Vaisburg A, Bureik M, Luo G, Marchetti P, Cheng Y, Wolf DA. Cell Chem Biol. 2021 Nov 23. pii: S2451-9456(21)00479-7. doi: 10.1016/j.chembiol.2021.11.002. PubMed 34852219.
Backbone
  Vector backbone: pcDNA3.1/myc-His(-)A
  Backbone manufacturer: Invitrogen
  Backbone size w/o insert (bp): 5500
  Vector type: Mammalian Expression
  Selectable markers: Neomycin (select with G418)
Growth in bacteria
  Bacterial resistance: Ampicillin, 100 μg/mL
  Growth temperature: 37°C
  Growth strain: DH5alpha
  Copy number: High Copy
Gene/Insert
  Gene/Insert name: NDUFS2 T58A (alt name: NADH:ubiquinone oxidoreductase core subunit S2)
  Species: H. sapiens (human)
  Insert size (bp): 1392
  Mutation: NDUFS2 T58A
  Entrez Gene: NDUFS2 (a.k.a. CI-49, MC1DN6)
  Promoter: CMV
  Tag / fusion protein: myc-His (C terminal on backbone)
  Cloning method: Restriction Enzyme; 5′ cloning site NheI (unknown if destroyed); 3′ cloning site NotI (unknown if destroyed)
  Sequencing primers: 5′ gctgttatgtacccaagcaaagaagccgcccactggaagcctcc; 3′ ggaggcttccagtgggcggcttctttgcttgggtacataacagc
Terms and licenses: Academic/Nonprofit Terms; Industry Terms: Not Available to Industry
How to cite: pcDNA3.1/NDUFS2 T58A/myc-His was a gift from Shashi Jain & Dieter Wolf (Addgene plasmid # 127498 ; http://n2t.net/addgene:127498 ; RRID:Addgene_127498)
