[The description below was written by a language model from this plasmid's Addgene catalogue record and pLannotate feature annotations shown in this document.]
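Description:
pcDNA3.1/NDUFS2 T58A/myc-His is a mammalian expression plasmid built on the Invitrogen pcDNA3.1/myc-His(-)A backbone. It carries the human NDUFS2 coding sequence (about 1.4 kb) with a threonine-to-alanine substitution at residue 58. NDUFS2 is a core subunit of mitochondrial complex I (NADH:ubiquinone oxidoreductase), needed for the enzyme's catalytic activity and assembly. The insert was cloned between NheI and NotI, downstream of the human cytomegalovirus immediate early enhancer and promoter, and is followed by the bovine growth hormone polyadenylation signal. It reads into the backbone-encoded C-terminal myc epitope and polyhistidine tag, which allow detection and affinity capture. The automated annotation picks up only the 6xHis portion (labelled as a fragment of a composite tag) and does not mark the myc epitope. A T7 promoter sits between the CMV promoter and the insert and could drive in vitro transcription.

In E. coli the plasmid is maintained at high copy through a ColE1/pUC-type origin and selected with ampicillin via the β-lactamase gene. An f1 origin is also present. For stable mammalian lines, an SV40 early promoter drives the neomycin phosphotransferase gene, terminated by an SV40 poly(A) signal, giving G418 resistance.

Two full-length sequence records of roughly 6.9 kb share the same layout. The repository's sequencing result shows NDUFS2 as one continuous open reading frame, whereas the depositor's record annotates it as three adjacent fragments, which suggests small discrepancies in that file. The short HIV-1 LTR, ble, lacI and bom fragment calls look like incidental matches to backbone sequence rather than functional elements.

The stated purpose is expression of myc-tagged NDUFS2 T58A in mammalian cells. The associated publication concerns a ubiquinone-uncompetitive complex I inhibitor in cancer, but the record does not state the specific role of the T58A mutation.
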