Features (pLannotate 1.2.2; 23 found; start..end, strand, type, name):
     28..80      -  misc_feature   bom (fragment): basis of mobility region from pBR322
    235..614     +  enhancer       CMV enhancer: human cytomegalovirus immediate early enhancer
    615..818     +  promoter       CMV promoter: human cytomegalovirus (CMV) immediate early promoter
    814..847     +  LTR            5' LTR (truncated) (fragment): truncated 5' long terminal repeat (LTR) from HIV-1
    863..881     +  promoter       T7 promoter: promoter for bacteriophage T7 RNA polymerase
    944..1819    +  CDS            NDUFS2 (fragment): NDUS2_HUMAN - Experimental evidence at protein level: Swiss-Prot protein existence level 1. Core subunit of the mitochondrial membrane respiratory chain NADH dehydrogenase (Complex I) which catalyzes electron transfer from NADH through the respiratory chain, using ubiquinone as an electron acceptor (PubMed:30922174, PubMed:22036843). Essential for the catalytic activity of complex I (PubMed:30922174, PubMed:22036843). Essential for the assembly of complex I (By similarity). Redox- sensitive, critical component of the oxygen-sensing pathway in the pulmonary vasculature which plays a key role in
   1822..2058    +  CDS            NDUFS2 (fragment): NDUS2_HUMAN - Experimental evidence at protein level: Swiss-Prot protein existence level 1. Core subunit of the mitochondrial membrane respiratory chain NADH dehydrogenase (Complex I) which catalyzes electron transfer from NADH through the respiratory chain, using ubiquinone as an electron acceptor (PubMed:30922174, PubMed:22036843). Essential for the catalytic activity of complex I (PubMed:30922174, PubMed:22036843). Essential for the assembly of complex I (By similarity). Redox- sensitive, critical component of the oxygen-sensing pathway in the pulmonary vasculature which plays a key role in
   2058..2285    +  CDS            NDUFS2 (fragment): NDUS2_MESAU - Experimental evidence at protein level: Swiss-Prot protein existence level 1. Core subunit of the mitochondrial membrane respiratory chain NADH dehydrogenase (Complex I) which catalyzes electron transfer from NADH through the respiratory chain, using ubiquinone as an electron acceptor (By similarity). Essential for the catalytic activity and assembly of complex I (By similarity). Redox-sensitive, critical component of the oxygen-sensing pathway in the pulmonary vasculature which plays a key role in acute pulmonary oxygen-sensing and hypoxic pulmonary vasoconstriction (By similari
   2410..2427    +  CDS            capTEV™ (fragment): composite tag for in vivo biotinylation, TEV protease cleavage, and 6xHis tagging
   2477..2701    +  polyA_signal   bGH poly(A) signal: bovine growth hormone polyadenylation signal
   2705..2726    +  promoter       SV40 promoter (fragment): SV40 enhancer and early promoter
   2747..3175    +  rep_origin     f1 ori (sequence partly withheld): f1 bacteriophage origin of replication; arrow indicates direction of (+) strand synthesis
   3189..3518    +  promoter       SV40 promoter: SV40 enhancer and early promoter
   3585..4376    +  CDS            neo: KKA2_KLEPN - Also known as kan, nptII. Experimental evidence at protein level: Swiss-Prot protein existence level 1. Resistance to kanamycin, neomycin, paromomycin, ribostamycin, butirosin and gentamicin B. From Klebsiella pneumoniae.
   4400..4558    +  CDS            ble (fragment): BLE_KLEPN - Experimental evidence at protein level: Swiss-Prot protein existence level 1. Binding protein with a strong affinity to the bleomycin family of antibiotics. Binds to CL990; an antimitotic-antibiotic compound. From Klebsiella pneumoniae.
   4553..4674    +  polyA_signal   SV40 poly(A) signal: SV40 polyadenylation signal
   4747..4763    -  protein_bind   lac operator: The lac repressor binds to the lac operator to inhibit transcription in E. coli. This inhibition can be relieved by adding lactose or isopropyl-β-D-thiogalactopyranoside (IPTG). lac repressor encoded by lacI
   4771..4801    -  promoter       lac promoter: promoter for the E. coli lac operon
   4816..4837    -  protein_bind   CAP binding site: CAP binding activates transcription in the presence of cAMP. E. coli catabolite activator protein
   4850..4942    -  CDS            lacI (fragment): lac repressor; lacI; The lac repressor binds to the lac operator to inhibit transcription in E. coli. This inhibition can be relieved by adding lactose or isopropyl-β-D-thiogalactopyranoside (IPTG).
   5125..5713    -  rep_origin     ori: high-copy-number ColE1/pMB1/pBR322/pUC origin of replication
   5884..6744    -  CDS            AmpR: β-lactamase; bla; confers resistance to ampicillin, carbenicillin, and related antibiotics
   6745..6849    -  promoter       AmpR promoter: bla
>Addgene plasmid #127498 | pcDNA3.1/NDUFS2 T58A/myc-His | depositor full sequence | sequence record 244118 | Full Sequence
GACGGATCGGGAGATCTCCCGATCCCCTATGGTGCACTCTCAGTACAATCTGCTCTGATGCCGCATAGTT
AAGCCAGTATCTGCTCCCTGCTTGTGTGTTGGAGGTCGCTGAGTAGTGCGCGAGCAAAATTTAAGCTACA
ACAAGGCAAGGCTTGACCGACAATTGCATGAAGAATCTGCTTAGGGTTAGGCGTTTTGCGCTGCTTCGCG
ATGTACGGGCCAGATATACGCGTTGACATTGATTATTGACTAGTTATTAATAGTAATCAATTACGGGGTC
ATTAGTTCATAGCCCATATATGGAGTTCCGCGTTACATAACTTACGGTAAATGGCCCGCCTGGCTGACCG
CCCAACGACCCCCGCCCATTGACGTCAATAATGACGTATGTTCCCATAGTAACGCCAATAGGGACTTTCC
ATTGACGTCAATGGGTGGAGTATTTACGGTAAACTGCCCACTTGGCAGTACATCAAGTGTATCATATGCC
AAGTACGCCCCCTATTGACGTCAATGACGGTAAATGGCCCGCCTGGCATTATGCCCAGTACATGACCTTA
TGGGACTTTCCTACTTGGCAGTACATCTACGTATTAGTCATCGCTATTACCATGGTGATGCGGTTTTGGC
AGTACATCAATGGGCGTGGATAGCGGTTTGACTCACGGGGATTTCCAAGTCTCCACCCCATTGACGTCAA
TGGGAGTTTGTTTTGGCACCAAAATCAACGGGACTTTCCAAAATGTCGTAACAACTCCGCCCCATTGACG
CAAATGGGCGGTAGGCGTGTACGGTGGGAGGTCTATATAAGCAGAGCTCTCTGGCTAACTAGAGAACCCA
CTGCTTACTGGCTTATCGAAATTAATACGACTCACTATAGGGAGACCCAAGCTGGTAAGATGGCGGCGCT
GAGGGCTTTGTGCGGCTTCCGGGGCGTCGCGGCCCAGGTGCTGCGGCCTGGGCTGGAGTCCGATTGCCGA
TTCAGCCCAGCAGAGGTGTTCGGCAGTGGCAGCCAGATGTGGAATGGGCACAGCAGTTTGGGGGAGCTGT
TATGTACCCAAGCAAAGAAGCCGCCCACTGGAAGCCTCCACCTTGGAATGATGTGGACCCTCCAAAGGAC
ACAATTGTGAAGAACATTACCCTGAACTTTGGGCCCCAACACCCAGCAGCGCATGGTGTCCTGCGACTAG
TGATGGAATTGAGTGGGGAGATGGTGCGGAAGTGTGATCCTCACATCGGGCTCCTGCACCGAGGCACTGA
GAAGCTCATTGAATACAAGACCTATCTTCAGGCCCTTCCATACTTTGACCGGCTAGACTATGTGTCCATG
ATGTGTAACGAACAGGCCTATTCTCTAGCTGTGGAGAAGTTGCTAAACATCCGGCCTCCTCCTCGGGCAC
AGTGGATCCGAGTGCTGTTTGGAGAAATCACACGTTTGTTGAACCACATCATGGCTGTGACCACACATGC
CCTGGACCTTGGGGCCATGACCCCTTTCTTCTGGCTGTTTGAAGAAAGGGAGAAGATGTTTGAGTTCTAC
GAGCGAGTGTCTGGAGCCCGAATGCATGCTGCTTATATCCGGCCAGGAGGAGTGCACCAGGACCTACCCC
TTGGGCTTATGGATGACATTTATCAGTTTTCTAAGAACTTCTCTCTTCGGCTTGATGAGTTGGAGGAGTT
GCTGACCAACAATAGGATCTGGCGAAATCGGACAATTGACATTGGGGTTGTAACAGCAGAAGAAGCACTT
AACTATGGTTTTAGTGGAGTGATGCTTCGGGGCTCAGGCATCCAGTGGGACCTGCGGAAGACCCAGCCCT
TGATGTTTACGACCAGGTTGAGTTTGATGTTCCTGTTGGTTCTCGAGGGGACTGCTATGATAGGTACCTG
TGCCGGGTGGAGGAGATGCGCCAGTCCCTGAGAATTATCGCACAGTGTCTAAACAAGATGCCTCCTGGGG
AGATCAAGGTTGATGATGCCAAAGTGTCTCCACCTAAGCGAGCAGAGATGAAGACTTCCATGGAGTCACT
GATTCATCACTTTAAGTTGTATACTGAGGCTACCAAGTTCCTCCAGGAGCCACATATACTGCCATTGAGG
CTCCCAAGGGAGAGTTTGGGGTGTACCTGGTGTCTGATGGCAGCAGCCGCCCTTATCGATGCAAGATCAA
GGCTCCTGGTTTTGCCCATCTGGCTGGTTTGGACAAGATGTCTAAGGGACACATGTTGGCAGATGTCGTT
GCCATCATAGGTACCCAAGATATTGTATTTGGAGAAGTAGATCGGGGCCGCCACTGTGCTGGATATCTGC
AGAATTCCACCACACTGGACTAGTGGATCCGAGCTCGGTACCAAGCTTGGGCCCGAACAAAAACTCATCT
CAGAAGAGGATCTGAATAGCGCCGTCGACCATCATCATCATCATCATTGAGTTTAAACGGTCTCCAGCTT
AAGTTTAAACCGCTGATCAGCCTCGACTGTGCCTTCTAGTTGCCAGCCATCTGTTGTTTGCCCCTCCCCC
GTGCCTTCCTTGACCCTGGAAGGTGCCACTCCCACTGTCCTTTCCTAATAAAATGAGGAAATTGCATCGC
ATTGTCTGAGTAGGTGTCATTCTATTCTGGGGGGTGGGGTGGGGCAGGACAGCAAGGGGGAGGATTGGGA
AGACAATAGCAGGCATGCTGGGGATGCGGTGGGCTCTATGGCTTCTGAGGCGGAAAGAACCAGCTGGGGC
TCTAGGGGGTATCCCC
[124 nt withheld, positions 2747-2870]
C
[91 nt withheld, positions 2872-2962]
A
[49 nt withheld, positions 2964-3012]
CCTTTGACGTTGGAGTCCACGTTCTTT
[37 nt withheld, positions 3040-3076]
ACCCTATCTCGGTCTATTCTTTTGATTTATAAGGGATTTTGCCGATTTCGGCCTATTGGTTAAAAAATGA
GCTGATTTAACAAAAATTTAACGCGAATTAATTCTGTGGAATGTGTGTCAGTTAGGGTGTGGAAAGTCCC
CAGGCTCCCCAGCAGGCAGAAGTATGCAAAGCATGCATCTCAATTAGTCAGCAACCAGGTGTGGAAAGTC
CCCAGGCTCCCCAGCAGGCAGAAGTATGCAAAGCATGCATCTCAATTAGTCAGCAACCATAGTCCCGCCC
CTAACTCCGCCCATCCCGCCCCTAACTCCGCCCAGTTCCGCCCATTCTCCGCCCCATGGCTGACTAATTT
TTTTTATTTATGCAGAGGCCGAGGCCGCCTCTGCCTCTGAGCTATTCCAGAAGTAGTGAGGAGGCTTTTT
TGGAGGCCTAGGCTTTTGCAAAAAGCTCCCGGGAGCTTGTATATCCATTTTCGGATCTGATCAAGAGACA
GGATGAGGATCGTTTCGCATGATTGAACAAGATGGATTGCACGCAGGTTCTCCGGCCGCTTGGGTGGAGA
GGCTATTCGGCTATGACTGGGCACAACAGACAATCGGCTGCTCTGATGCCGCCGTGTTCCGGCTGTCAGC
GCAGGGGCGCCCGGTTCTTTTTGTCAAGACCGACCTGTCCGGTGCCCTGAATGAACTGCAGGACGAGGCA
GCGCGGCTATCGTGGCTGGCCACGACGGGCGTTCCTTGCGCAGCTGTGCTCGACGTTGTCACTGAAGCGG
GAAGGGACTGGCTGCTATTGGGCGAAGTGCCGGGGCAGGATCTCCTGTCATCTCACCTTGCTCCTGCCGA
GAAAGTATCCATCATGGCTGATGCAATGCGGCGGCTGCATACGCTTGATCCGGCTACCTGCCCATTCGAC
CACCAAGCGAAACATCGCATCGAGCGAGCACGTACTCGGATGGAAGCCGGTCTTGTCGATCAGGATGATC
TGGACGAAGAGCATCAGGGGCTCGCGCCAGCCGAACTGTTCGCCAGGCTCAAGGCGCGCATGCCCGACGG
CGAGGATCTCGTCGTGACCCATGGCGATGCCTGCTTGCCGAATATCATGGTGGAAAATGGCCGCTTTTCT
GGATTCATCGACTGTGGCCGGCTGGGTGTGGCGGACCGCTATCAGGACATAGCGTTGGCTACCCGTGATA
TTGCTGAAGAGCTTGGCGGCGAATGGGCTGACCGCTTCCTCGTGCTTTACGGTATCGCCGCTCCCGATTC
GCAGCGCATCGCCTTCTATCGCCTTCTTGACGAGTTCTTCTGAGCGGGACTCTGGGGTTCGAAATGACCG
ACCAAGCGACGCCCAACCTGCCATCACGAGATTTCGATTCCACCGCCGCCTTCTATGAAAGGTTGGGCTT
CGGAATCGTTTTCCGGGACGCCGGCTGGATGATCCTCCAGCGCGGGGATCTCATGCTGGAGTTCTTCGCC
CACCCCAACTTGTTTATTGCAGCTTATAATGGTTACAAATAAAGCAATAGCATCACAAATTTCACAAATA
AAGCATTTTTTTCACTGCATTCTAGTTGTGGTTTGTCCAAACTCATCAATGTATCTTATCATGTCTGTAT
ACCGTCGACCTCTAGCTAGAGCTTGGCGTAATCATGGTCATAGCTGTTTCCTGTGTGAAATTGTTATCCG
CTCACAATTCCACACAACATACGAGCCGGAAGCATAAAGTGTAAAGCCTGGGGTGCCTAATGAGTGAGCT
AACTCACATTAATTGCGTTGCGCTCACTGCCCGCTTTCCAGTCGGGAAACCTGTCGTGCCAGCTGCATTA
ATGAATCGGCCAACGCGCGGGGAGAGGCGGTTTGCGTATTGGGCGCTCTTCCGCTTCCTCGCTCACTGAC
TCGCTGCGCTCGGTCGTTCGGCTGCGGCGAGCGGTATCAGCTCACTCAAAGGCGGTAATACGGTTATCCA
CAGAATCAGGGGATAACGCAGGAAAGAACATGTGAGCAAAAGGCCAGCAAAAGGCCAGGAACCGTAAAAA
GGCCGCGTTGCTGGCGTTTTTCCATAGGCTCCGCCCCCCTGACGAGCATCACAAAAATCGACGCTCAAGT
CAGAGGTGGCGAAACCCGACAGGACTATAAAGATACCAGGCGTTTCCCCCTGGAAGCTCCCTCGTGCGCT
CTCCTGTTCCGACCCTGCCGCTTACCGGATACCTGTCCGCCTTTCTCCCTTCGGGAAGCGTGGCGCTTTC
TCATAGCTCACGCTGTAGGTATCTCAGTTCGGTGTAGGTCGTTCGCTCCAAGCTGGGCTGTGTGCACGAA
CCCCCCGTTCAGCCCGACCGCTGCGCCTTATCCGGTAACTATCGTCTTGAGTCCAACCCGGTAAGACACG
ACTTATCGCCACTGGCAGCAGCCACTGGTAACAGGATTAGCAGAGCGAGGTATGTAGGCGGTGCTACAGA
GTTCTTGAAGTGGTGGCCTAACTACGGCTACACTAGAAGAACAGTATTTGGTATCTGCGCTCTGCTGAAG
CCAGTTACCTTCGGAAAAAGAGTTGGTAGCTCTTGATCCGGCAAACAAACCACCGCTGGTAGCGGTGGTT
TTTTTGTTTGCAAGCAGCAGATTACGCGCAGAAAAAAAGGATCTCAAGAAGATCCTTTGATCTTTTCTAC
GGGGTCTGACGCTCAGTGGAACGAAAACTCACGTTAAGGGATTTTGGTCATGAGATTATCAAAAAGGATC
TTCACCTAGATCCTTTTAAATTAAAAATGAAGTTTTAAATCAATCTAAAGTATATATGAGTAAACTTGGT
CTGACAGTTACCAATGCTTAATCAGTGAGGCACCTATCTCAGCGATCTGTCTATTTCGTTCATCCATAGT
TGCCTGACTCCCCGTCGTGTAGATAACTACGATACGGGAGGGCTTACCATCTGGCCCCAGTGCTGCAATG
ATACCGCGAGACCCACGCTCACCGGCTCCAGATTTATCAGCAATAAACCAGCCAGCCGGAAGGGCCGAGC
GCAGAAGTGGTCCTGCAACTTTATCCGCCTCCATCCAGTCTATTAATTGTTGCCGGGAAGCTAGAGTAAG
TAGTTCGCCAGTTAATAGTTTGCGCAACGTTGTTGCCATTGCTACAGGCATCGTGGTGTCACGCTCGTCG
TTTGGTATGGCTTCATTCAGCTCCGGTTCCCAACGATCAAGGCGAGTTACATGATCCCCCATGTTGTGCA
AAAAAGCGGTTAGCTCCTTCGGTCCTCCGATCGTTGTCAGAAGTAAGTTGGCCGCAGTGTTATCACTCAT
GGTTATGGCAGCACTGCATAATTCTCTTACTGTCATGCCATCCGTAAGATGCTTTTCTGTGACTGGTGAG
TACTCAACCAAGTCATTCTGAGAATAGTGTATGCGGCGACCGAGTTGCTCTTGCCCGGCGTCAATACGGG
ATAATACCGCGCCACATAGCAGAACTTTAAAAGTGCTCATCATTGGAAAACGTTCTTCGGGGCGAAAACT
CTCAAGGATCTTACCGCTGTTGAGATCCAGTTCGATGTAACCCACTCGTGCACCCAACTGATCTTCAGCA
TCTTTTACTTTCACCAGCGTTTCTGGGTGAGCAAAAACAGGAAGGCAAAATGCCGCAAAAAAGGGAATAA
GGGCGACACGGAAATGTTGAATACTCATACTCTTCCTTTTTCAATATTATTGAAGCATTTATCAGGGTTA
TTGTCTCATGAGCGGATACATATTTGAATGTATTTAGAAAAATAAACAAATAGGGGTTCCGCGCACATTT
CCCCGAAAAGTGCCACCTGACGTC
