Features (pLannotate 1.2.2; 21 found; start..end, strand, type, name):
     88..467     +  enhancer       CMV enhancer: human cytomegalovirus immediate early enhancer
    468..671     +  promoter       CMV promoter: human cytomegalovirus (CMV) immediate early promoter
    667..700     +  LTR            5' LTR (truncated) (fragment): truncated 5' long terminal repeat (LTR) from HIV-1
    716..734     +  promoter       T7 promoter: promoter for bacteriophage T7 RNA polymerase
    758..2146    +  CDS            NDUFS2: NDUS2_HUMAN - Experimental evidence at protein level: Swiss-Prot protein existence level 1. Core subunit of the mitochondrial membrane respiratory chain NADH dehydrogenase (Complex I) which catalyzes electron transfer from NADH through the respiratory chain, using ubiquinone as an electron acceptor (PubMed:30922174, PubMed:22036843). Essential for the catalytic activity of complex I (PubMed:30922174, PubMed:22036843). Essential for the assembly of complex I (By similarity). Redox- sensitive, critical component of the oxygen-sensing pathway in the pulmonary vasculature which plays a key role in
   2273..2290    +  CDS            capTEV™ (fragment): composite tag for in vivo biotinylation, TEV protease cleavage, and 6xHis tagging
   2340..2564    +  polyA_signal   bGH poly(A) signal: bovine growth hormone polyadenylation signal
   2568..2589    +  promoter       SV40 promoter (fragment): SV40 enhancer and early promoter
   2610..3038    +  rep_origin     f1 ori (sequence partly withheld): f1 bacteriophage origin of replication; arrow indicates direction of (+) strand synthesis
   3052..3381    +  promoter       SV40 promoter: SV40 enhancer and early promoter
   3448..4239    +  CDS            neo: KKA2_KLEPN - Also known as kan, nptII. Experimental evidence at protein level: Swiss-Prot protein existence level 1. Resistance to kanamycin, neomycin, paromomycin, ribostamycin, butirosin and gentamicin B. From Klebsiella pneumoniae.
   4263..4421    +  CDS            ble (fragment): BLE_KLEPN - Experimental evidence at protein level: Swiss-Prot protein existence level 1. Binding protein with a strong affinity to the bleomycin family of antibiotics. Binds to CL990; an antimitotic-antibiotic compound. From Klebsiella pneumoniae.
   4416..4537    +  polyA_signal   SV40 poly(A) signal: SV40 polyadenylation signal
   4610..4626    -  protein_bind   lac operator: The lac repressor binds to the lac operator to inhibit transcription in E. coli. This inhibition can be relieved by adding lactose or isopropyl-β-D-thiogalactopyranoside (IPTG). lac repressor encoded by lacI
   4634..4664    -  promoter       lac promoter: promoter for the E. coli lac operon
   4679..4700    -  protein_bind   CAP binding site: CAP binding activates transcription in the presence of cAMP. E. coli catabolite activator protein
   4713..4805    -  CDS            lacI (fragment): lac repressor; lacI; The lac repressor binds to the lac operator to inhibit transcription in E. coli. This inhibition can be relieved by adding lactose or isopropyl-β-D-thiogalactopyranoside (IPTG).
   4988..5576    -  rep_origin     ori: high-copy-number ColE1/pMB1/pBR322/pUC origin of replication
   5747..6607    -  CDS            AmpR: β-lactamase; bla; confers resistance to ampicillin, carbenicillin, and related antibiotics
   6608..6712    -  promoter       AmpR promoter: bla
   6771..6823    -  misc_feature   bom (fragment): basis of mobility region from pBR322
>Addgene plasmid #127498 | pcDNA3.1/NDUFS2 T58A/myc-His | addgene full sequence | sequence record 249985 | Addgene NGS Result
AAGGCTTGACCGACAATTGCATGAAGAATCTGCTTAGGGTTAGGCGTTTTGCGCTGCTTCGCGATGTACG
GGCCAGATATACGCGTTGACATTGATTATTGACTAGTTATTAATAGTAATCAATTACGGGGTCATTAGTT
CATAGCCCATATATGGAGTTCCGCGTTACATAACTTACGGTAAATGGCCCGCCTGGCTGACCGCCCAACG
ACCCCCGCCCATTGACGTCAATAATGACGTATGTTCCCATAGTAACGCCAATAGGGACTTTCCATTGACG
TCAATGGGTGGAGTATTTACGGTAAACTGCCCACTTGGCAGTACATCAAGTGTATCATATGCCAAGTACG
CCCCCTATTGACGTCAATGACGGTAAATGGCCCGCCTGGCATTATGCCCAGTACATGACCTTATGGGACT
TTCCTACTTGGCAGTACATCTACGTATTAGTCATCGCTATTACCATGGTGATGCGGTTTTGGCAGTACAT
CAATGGGCGTGGATAGCGGTTTGACTCACGGGGATTTCCAAGTCTCCACCCCATTGACGTCAATGGGAGT
TTGTTTTGGCACCAAAATCAACGGGACTTTCCAAAATGTCGTAACAACTCCGCCCCATTGACGCAAATGG
GCGGTAGGCGTGTACGGTGGGAGGTCTATATAAGCAGAGCTCTCTGGCTAACTAGAGAACCCACTGCTTA
CTGGCTTATCGAAATTAATACGACTCACTATAGGGAGACCCAAGCTGGCTAGCTAAGATGGCGGCGCTGA
GGGCTTTGTGCGGCTTCCGGGGCGTCGCGGCCCAGGTGCTGCGGCCTGGGGCTGGAGTCCGATTGCCGAT
TCAGCCCAGCAGAGGTGTTCGGCAGTGGCAGCCAGATGTGGAATGGGCACAGCAGTTTGGGGGAGCTGTT
ATGTACCCAAGCAAAGAAGCCGCCCACTGGAAGCCTCCACCTTGGAATGATGTGGACCCTCCAAAGGACA
CAATTGTGAAGAACATTACCCTGAACTTTGGGCCCCAACACCCAGCAGCGCATGGTGTCCTGCGACTAGT
GATGGAATTGAGTGGGGAGATGGTGCGGAAGTGTGATCCTCACATCGGGCTCCTGCACCGAGGCACTGAG
AAGCTCATTGAATACAAGACCTATCTTCAGGCCCTTCCATACTTTGACCGGCTAGACTATGTGTCCATGA
TGTGTAACGAACAGGCCTATTCTCTAGCTGTGGAGAAGTTGCTAAACATCCGGCCTCCTCCTCGGGCACA
GTGGATCCGAGTGCTGTTTGGAGAAATCACACGTTTGTTGAACCACATCATGGCTGTGACCACACATGCC
CTGGACCTTGGGGCCATGACCCCTTTCTTCTGGCTGTTTGAAGAAAGGGAGAAGATGTTTGAGTTCTACG
AGCGAGTGTCTGGAGCCCGAATGCATGCTGCTTATATCCGGCCAGGAGGAGTGCACCAGGACCTACCCCT
TGGGCTTATGGATGACATTTATCAGTTTTCTAAGAACTTCTCTCTTCGGCTTGATGAGTTGGAGGAGTTG
CTGACCAACAATAGGATCTGGCGAAATCGGACAATTGACATTGGGGTTGTAACAGCAGAAGAAGCACTTA
ACTATGGTTTTAGTGGAGTGATGCTTCGGGGCTCAGGCATCCAGTGGGACCTGCGGAAGACCCAGCCCTA
TGATGTTTACGACCAGGTTGAGTTTGATGTTCCTGTTGGTTCTCGAGGGGACTGCTATGATAGGTACCTG
TGCCGGGTGGAGGAGATGCGCCAGTCCCTGAGAATTATCGCACAGTGTCTAAACAAGATGCCTCCTGGGG
AGATCAAGGTTGATGATGCCAAAGTGTCTCCACCTAAGCGAGCAGAGATGAAGACTTCCATGGAGTCACT
GATTCATCACTTTAAGTTGTATACTGAGGGCTACCAAGTTCCTCCAGGAGCCACATATACTGCCATTGAG
GCTCCCAAGGGAGAGTTTGGGGTGTACCTGGTGTCTGATGGCAGCAGCCGCCCTTATCGATGCAAGATCA
AGGCTCCTGGTTTTGCCCATCTGGCTGGTTTGGACAAGATGTCTAAGGGACACATGTTGGCAGATGTCGT
TGCCATCATAGGTACCCAAGATATTGTATTTGGAGAAGTAGATCGGGCGGCCGCCACTGTGCTGGATATC
TGCAGAATTCCACCACACTGGACTAGTGGATCCGAGCTCGGTACCAAGCTTGGGCCCGAACAAAAACTCA
TCTCAGAAGAGGATCTGAATAGCGCCGTCGACCATCATCATCATCATCATTGAGTTTAAACGGTCTCCAG
CTTAAGTTTAAACCGCTGATCAGCCTCGACTGTGCCTTCTAGTTGCCAGCCATCTGTTGTTTGCCCCTCC
CCCGTGCCTTCCTTGACCCTGGAAGGTGCCACTCCCACTGTCCTTTCCTAATAAAATGAGGAAATTGCAT
CGCATTGTCTGAGTAGGTGTCATTCTATTCTGGGGGGTGGGGTGGGGCAGGACAGCAAGGGGGAGGATTG
GGAAGACAATAGCAGGCATGCTGGGGATGCGGTGGGCTCTATGGCTTCTGAGGCGGAAAGAACCAGCTGG
GGCTCTAGGGGGTATCCCC
[124 nt withheld, positions 2610-2733]
C
[91 nt withheld, positions 2735-2825]
A
[49 nt withheld, positions 2827-2875]
CCTTTGACGTTGGAGTCCACGTTCTTT
[37 nt withheld, positions 2903-2939]
ACCCTATCTCGGTCTATTCTTTTGATTTATAAGGGATTTTGCCGATTTCGGCCTATTGGTTAAAAAATGA
GCTGATTTAACAAAAATTTAACGCGAATTAATTCTGTGGAATGTGTGTCAGTTAGGGTGTGGAAAGTCCC
CAGGCTCCCCAGCAGGCAGAAGTATGCAAAGCATGCATCTCAATTAGTCAGCAACCAGGTGTGGAAAGTC
CCCAGGCTCCCCAGCAGGCAGAAGTATGCAAAGCATGCATCTCAATTAGTCAGCAACCATAGTCCCGCCC
CTAACTCCGCCCATCCCGCCCCTAACTCCGCCCAGTTCCGCCCATTCTCCGCCCCATGGCTGACTAATTT
TTTTTATTTATGCAGAGGCCGAGGCCGCCTCTGCCTCTGAGCTATTCCAGAAGTAGTGAGGAGGCTTTTT
TGGAGGCCTAGGCTTTTGCAAAAAGCTCCCGGGAGCTTGTATATCCATTTTCGGATCTGATCAAGAGACA
GGATGAGGATCGTTTCGCATGATTGAACAAGATGGATTGCACGCAGGTTCTCCGGCCGCTTGGGTGGAGA
GGCTATTCGGCTATGACTGGGCACAACAGACAATCGGCTGCTCTGATGCCGCCGTGTTCCGGCTGTCAGC
GCAGGGGCGCCCGGTTCTTTTTGTCAAGACCGACCTGTCCGGTGCCCTGAATGAACTGCAGGACGAGGCA
GCGCGGCTATCGTGGCTGGCCACGACGGGCGTTCCTTGCGCAGCTGTGCTCGACGTTGTCACTGAAGCGG
GAAGGGACTGGCTGCTATTGGGCGAAGTGCCGGGGCAGGATCTCCTGTCATCTCACCTTGCTCCTGCCGA
GAAAGTATCCATCATGGCTGATGCAATGCGGCGGCTGCATACGCTTGATCCGGCTACCTGCCCATTCGAC
CACCAAGCGAAACATCGCATCGAGCGAGCACGTACTCGGATGGAAGCCGGTCTTGTCGATCAGGATGATC
TGGACGAAGAGCATCAGGGGCTCGCGCCAGCCGAACTGTTCGCCAGGCTCAAGGCGCGCATGCCCGACGG
CGAGGATCTCGTCGTGACCCATGGCGATGCCTGCTTGCCGAATATCATGGTGGAAAATGGCCGCTTTTCT
GGATTCATCGACTGTGGCCGGCTGGGTGTGGCGGACCGCTATCAGGACATAGCGTTGGCTACCCGTGATA
TTGCTGAAGAGCTTGGCGGCGAATGGGCTGACCGCTTCCTCGTGCTTTACGGTATCGCCGCTCCCGATTC
GCAGCGCATCGCCTTCTATCGCCTTCTTGACGAGTTCTTCTGAGCGGGACTCTGGGGTTCGAAATGACCG
ACCAAGCGACGCCCAACCTGCCATCACGAGATTTCGATTCCACCGCCGCCTTCTATGAAAGGTTGGGCTT
CGGAATCGTTTTCCGGGACGCCGGCTGGATGATCCTCCAGCGCGGGGATCTCATGCTGGAGTTCTTCGCC
CACCCCAACTTGTTTATTGCAGCTTATAATGGTTACAAATAAAGCAATAGCATCACAAATTTCACAAATA
AAGCATTTTTTTCACTGCATTCTAGTTGTGGTTTGTCCAAACTCATCAATGTATCTTATCATGTCTGTAT
ACCGTCGACCTCTAGCTAGAGCTTGGCGTAATCATGGTCATAGCTGTTTCCTGTGTGAAATTGTTATCCG
CTCACAATTCCACACAACATACGAGCCGGAAGCATAAAGTGTAAAGCCTGGGGTGCCTAATGAGTGAGCT
AACTCACATTAATTGCGTTGCGCTCACTGCCCGCTTTCCAGTCGGGAAACCTGTCGTGCCAGCTGCATTA
ATGAATCGGCCAACGCGCGGGGAGAGGCGGTTTGCGTATTGGGCGCTCTTCCGCTTCCTCGCTCACTGAC
TCGCTGCGCTCGGTCGTTCGGCTGCGGCGAGCGGTATCAGCTCACTCAAAGGCGGTAATACGGTTATCCA
CAGAATCAGGGGATAACGCAGGAAAGAACATGTGAGCAAAAGGCCAGCAAAAGGCCAGGAACCGTAAAAA
GGCCGCGTTGCTGGCGTTTTTCCATAGGCTCCGCCCCCCTGACGAGCATCACAAAAATCGACGCTCAAGT
CAGAGGTGGCGAAACCCGACAGGACTATAAAGATACCAGGCGTTTCCCCCTGGAAGCTCCCTCGTGCGCT
CTCCTGTTCCGACCCTGCCGCTTACCGGATACCTGTCCGCCTTTCTCCCTTCGGGAAGCGTGGCGCTTTC
TCATAGCTCACGCTGTAGGTATCTCAGTTCGGTGTAGGTCGTTCGCTCCAAGCTGGGCTGTGTGCACGAA
CCCCCCGTTCAGCCCGACCGCTGCGCCTTATCCGGTAACTATCGTCTTGAGTCCAACCCGGTAAGACACG
ACTTATCGCCACTGGCAGCAGCCACTGGTAACAGGATTAGCAGAGCGAGGTATGTAGGCGGTGCTACAGA
GTTCTTGAAGTGGTGGCCTAACTACGGCTACACTAGAAGAACAGTATTTGGTATCTGCGCTCTGCTGAAG
CCAGTTACCTTCGGAAAAAGAGTTGGTAGCTCTTGATCCGGCAAACAAACCACCGCTGGTAGCGGTGGTT
TTTTTGTTTGCAAGCAGCAGATTACGCGCAGAAAAAAAGGATCTCAAGAAGATCCTTTGATCTTTTCTAC
GGGGTCTGACGCTCAGTGGAACGAAAACTCACGTTAAGGGATTTTGGTCATGAGATTATCAAAAAGGATC
TTCACCTAGATCCTTTTAAATTAAAAATGAAGTTTTAAATCAATCTAAAGTATATATGAGTAAACTTGGT
CTGACAGTTACCAATGCTTAATCAGTGAGGCACCTATCTCAGCGATCTGTCTATTTCGTTCATCCATAGT
TGCCTGACTCCCCGTCGTGTAGATAACTACGATACGGGAGGGCTTACCATCTGGCCCCAGTGCTGCAATG
ATACCGCGAGACCCACGCTCACCGGCTCCAGATTTATCAGCAATAAACCAGCCAGCCGGAAGGGCCGAGC
GCAGAAGTGGTCCTGCAACTTTATCCGCCTCCATCCAGTCTATTAATTGTTGCCGGGAAGCTAGAGTAAG
TAGTTCGCCAGTTAATAGTTTGCGCAACGTTGTTGCCATTGCTACAGGCATCGTGGTGTCACGCTCGTCG
TTTGGTATGGCTTCATTCAGCTCCGGTTCCCAACGATCAAGGCGAGTTACATGATCCCCCATGTTGTGCA
AAAAAGCGGTTAGCTCCTTCGGTCCTCCGATCGTTGTCAGAAGTAAGTTGGCCGCAGTGTTATCACTCAT
GGTTATGGCAGCACTGCATAATTCTCTTACTGTCATGCCATCCGTAAGATGCTTTTCTGTGACTGGTGAG
TACTCAACCAAGTCATTCTGAGAATAGTGTATGCGGCGACCGAGTTGCTCTTGCCCGGCGTCAATACGGG
ATAATACCGCGCCACATAGCAGAACTTTAAAAGTGCTCATCATTGGAAAACGTTCTTCGGGGCGAAAACT
CTCAAGGATCTTACCGCTGTTGAGATCCAGTTCGATGTAACCCACTCGTGCACCCAACTGATCTTCAGCA
TCTTTTACTTTCACCAGCGTTTCTGGGTGAGCAAAAACAGGAAGGCAAAATGCCGCAAAAAAGGGAATAA
GGGCGACACGGAAATGTTGAATACTCATACTCTTCCTTTTTCAATATTATTGAAGCATTTATCAGGGTTA
TTGTCTCATGAGCGGATACATATTTGAATGTATTTAGAAAAATAAACAAATAGGGGTTCCGCGCACATTT
CCCCGAAAAGTGCCACCTGACGTCGACGGATCGGGAGATCTCCCGATCCCCTATGGTGCACTCTCAGTAC
AATCTGCTCTGATGCCGCATAGTTAAGCCAGTATCTGCTCCCTGCTTGTGTGTTGGAGGTCGCTGAGTAG
TGCGCGAGCAAAATTTAAGCTACAACAAGGC
